>Addgene plasmid #32429 | LHP879 - ENT2 | addgene partial sequence | sequence record 38119 | M13pUC-rev 5'-AGCGGATAACAATTTCACACAGG-3'
CATACGCCAGCTTGCATGCCTGCAGGTCGACTCTAGAGCTGAAGTGCGAGTTCGTTACTTGCTTACTTAC
TGCGATTTGCCGTTAAAGTAAAGCCCGCTGTCAACTTTTCCGAAGAAGCGCCAAGAAGGCATACAAGTCA
GCAGAAGTTGAAAACTGTAAAAGAAGTACCCACGAGAAGACGGACCCCCTAGTATTAAGTTTAAATTTTT
ATTTCTTCCAGTTACTGCTCTACATCAATGTAAACTCGCTAATATATATATATATATGTCGTACATGTAT
GTGTACCCATGACAAAAAAGTATATATAGGACAGTATCAAAGATCAATTAAGCTTACACCTTGGTCAGGA
GTATATCCCTGTTGCTGCTGTTGCTGCTGCTGCTGCTGCTGTTGTTGTTGATGAGGTTGAATGTATTGTG
GTTGTTGTTGATAATTTTGAGTGTATTGTGGTTGTTGTTGGAAGTTTTGGGCGTATTGAGGTTGCTGTTG
TTGGAAATTTTGCATGTATTGCGGTTGTTGCTGTGGCTGTTGTTGCTGTTGTGGCTGAGAGTAGCTTATA
CCAGTAGGATTTTGCTGAGGAGAATTAGTAGGAGGACTTTGAGGTTGGTTACCAAACCCGTACCCTGTTT
GCGTGGGCACGATATTTGTGCTTGGTAAACCAGTGTATTGGTTGCTTAAGAAAGGGTTGTTCTTGGGTTC
ATTAGTAACCTGTTTGTAGCCTGTACCCTGAGAATTTATAAATGTGCCTGTCTTTGTATGTTGTGCAGGA
ATACGTGCCTCTCCAGTGTTACCAAAGTATCTATCCCTGTACCAGTTGCTAACAAGGTATTCAAGTCGCT
GT
