>Addgene plasmid #32429 | LHP879 - ENT2 | addgene partial sequence | sequence record 38834 | M13-F20 5'-TGTAAAACGACGGCCAGT-3'
TCACACCCAACTCAGGTGTAAATCGTCCTACTTATGAAGGTCATTAGCCCATGTTTGAAACCGTGTGTTA
CATGGCTCAAATTCCACGGTCCGATAACGCCGACCCCGAGCAGGTGCAAATGGCCAGGCGGTATCGCCAA
TGATCCGTTTATCTAAAGATAGATAGATGGCCGAACGTGGACTGCCTCTATGGGTACAATAACATATGCA
CATGGCAACGGGTCTTGGTGCTCAATCGACGGGCACATACACCCTGACTTTCCCCATCATACGACGATGC
TCTAGTAAACTTGCACCCGCACCTGTTAGATAAACAAGTGCGCCCAAGATCACAATACCGAAGGGGCGAT
ATCACCACTCAGTATTCTACAGTCGAGCATAGCGTAGTCTGGCAGTATCCCGCACGATCCATTGTATTGT
TTGTCCAAACCGCATTTTATGTGTAACGATTAATCGTATATACATGGCCTACAAGAAATTACCCTGCGGC
GAAGGGTGAAAAAAAAAGTAGTGGAAACTAAAGAAAGAAGAGTTTAGTTACGGACCCTTTCAAGGATTGA
CACACTCCCAATATTTTGCTACATTATTGACCTTTGTTGAAGGAGGCGTTCGTTTATTTAATTATTTTGT
TCTGTTTTGCCTACAACTGCGAATACGCTCACATTCTAGTTTGACCTTCACAAATTCTTATCATCTTCTT
TTGTTTATTTTGACACACCCCTATTAAGTGTATTTGTTTTGTAAGTAATGAGCGGCCGCATCTTTTACCC
ATACGATGTTCCTGACTATGCGGGCTATCCCTATGACGTCCCGGACTATGCAGGATCCTATCCATATGAC
GTTCCAGATTACGCTGCTCAGTG
