[The description below was written by a language model from this plasmid's Addgene catalogue record.]
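Description:
LHP879 - ENT2 is a yeast expression plasmid built on the YCplac22 backbone, a member of the YCplac shuttle vector series. YCplac22 is generally known as a centromeric (ARS/CEN) vector that is maintained at low copy in Saccharomyces cerevisiae, although the record itself does not list these elements. Selection in yeast relies on the TRP1 auxotrophic marker, which allows growth of trp1 mutant strains without tryptophan. In Escherichia coli the plasmid is selected with ampicillin and is recorded as high copy.

The insert is ENT2 (systematic name YLR206W) from budding yeast, which encodes an epsin family protein involved in endocytosis. It was introduced by restriction enzyme cloning, but the sites used are not recorded. No tags, fusions or mutations are listed. The promoter field reads "Lac", and the M13 forward and reverse sequencing primers flank the insert. Together these place the gene in the lacZα polylinker region of the backbone. The lac promoter is a bacterial element that does not drive transcription in yeast, so expression in yeast would presumably depend on native ENT2 regulatory sequence carried with the insert. The record does not say whether such flanking sequence is present, nor does it give the insert size.

The record states no specific purpose. A single-gene, TRP1-marked plasmid like this is typically used to supply ENT2 in yeast, for example for complementation of epsin mutant strains or as a wild-type reference in studies of endocytic function. No feature table or sequence annotation was provided, so this description rests on the catalogue fields alone.
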