Addgene plasmid #32429: LHP879 - ENT2
Depositing lab: Linda Hicke. Depositing organization: Northwestern University.
Backbone
  Vector backbone: YCplac22
  Backbone manufacturer: ATCC
  Vector type: Yeast Expression
  Selectable markers: TRP1
Growth in bacteria
  Bacterial resistance: Ampicillin, 100 μg/mL
  Growth temperature: 37°C
  Growth strain: DH5alpha
  Copy number: High Copy
Gene/Insert
  Gene/Insert name: ENT2
  Species: S. cerevisiae (budding yeast)
  Entrez Gene: ENT2 (a.k.a. YLR206W)
  Promoter: Lac
  Cloning method: Restriction Enzyme; 5′ cloning site none (unknown if destroyed); 3′ cloning site none (unknown if destroyed)
  Sequencing primers: 5′ M13 reverse; 3′ M13 forward
Terms and licenses: Academic/Nonprofit Terms; Industry Terms: Not Available to Industry
How to cite: LHP879 - ENT2 was a gift from Linda Hicke (Addgene plasmid # 32429 ; http://n2t.net/addgene:32429 ; RRID:Addgene_32429)
